>Addgene plasmid #131773 | EZ-L767 | depositor full sequence | sequence record 253019 | EZ-L767 sequence 8281 bps
GCGCAACGCAATTAATGTGAGTTAGCTCACTCATTAGGCACCCCAGGCTTTACACTTTATGCTTCCGGCT
CCTATGTTGTGTGGAATTGTGAGCGGATAACAATTTCACACAGGAAACAGCTATGACCATGATTACGCCA
AGCTCGGAATTAACCCTCACTAAAGGGAACAAAAGCTGGGCCGGCCATTTAAATGTTTAAACAACCTGTT
GGAATAGAAATCAACTATCATCTACTAACTAGTATTTACATTACTAGTATATTATCATATACGGTGTTAG
AAGATGACGCAAATGATGAGAAATAGTCATCTAAATTAGTGGAAGCTGAAACGCAAGGATTGATAATGTA
ATAGGATCAATGAATATAAACATTACCGTTCGTATAGCATACATTATACGAAGTTATATTAAGGGTTCTC
GAGAGCTCGGGATGGCGGCGTTAGTATCGAATCGACAGCAGTATAGCGACCAGCATTCACATACGATTGA
CGCATGATATTACTTTCTGCGCACTTAACTTCGCATCTGGGCAGATGATGTCGAGGCGAAAAAAAATATA
AATCACGCTAACATTTGATTAAAATAGAACAACTACAATATAAAAAAACTATACAAATGACAAGTTCTTG
AAAACAAGAATCTTTTTATTGTCAGTACTGATCAGTCCTGCTCCTCGGCCACGAAGTGCACGCAGTTGCC
GGCCGGGTCGCGCAGGGCGAACTCCCGCCCCCACGGCTGCTCGCCGATCTCGGTCATGGCCGGCCCGGAG
GCGTCCCGGAAGTTCGTGGACACGACCTCCGACCACTCGGCGTACAGCTCGTCCAGGCCGCGCACCCACA
CCCAGGCCAGGGTGTTGTCCGGCACCACCTGGTCCTGGACCGCGCTGATGAACAGGGTCACGTCGTCCCG
GACCACACCGGCGAAGTCGTCCTCCACGAAGTCCCGGGAGAACCCGAGCCGGTCGGTCCAGAACTCGACC
GCTCCGGCGACGTCGCGCGCGGTGAGCACCGGAACGGCGCTGGTCAACTTGGCCATGGTTGTTTATGTTC
GGATGTGATGTGAGAACTGTATCCTAGCAAGATTTTAAAAGGAAGTATATGAAAGAAGAACCTCAGTGGC
AAATCCTAACCTTTTATATTTCTCTACAGGGGCGCGGCGTGGGGACAATTCAACGCGTCTGTGAGGGGAG
CGTTTCCCTGCTCGCAGGTCTGCAGCGAGGAGCCGTAATTTTTGCTTCGCGCCGTGCGGCCATCAAAATG
TATGGATGCAAATGATTATACATGGGGATGTATGGGCTAAATGTACGGGCGACAGTCACATCATGCCCCT
GAGCTGCGCACGTCAAGACTGTCAAGGAGGGTATTCTGGGCCTCCATGTCGCTGGCCGGGTGACCCGGCG
GGGACGAGGCAAGCTAAACAGATCTCTAGACCTAATAACTTCGTATAGCATACATTATACGAACGGTACC
CGGGAAACAGCTGCGCCGGGAAACAGCTGGCCGGGATCGAAGAAATGATGGTAAATGAAATAGGAAATCA
AGGAGCATGAAGGCAAAAGACAAATATAAGGGTCGAACGAAAAATAAAGTGAAAAGTGTTGATATGATGT
ATTTGGCTTTGCGGCGCCGAAAAAACGAGTTTACGCAATTGCACAATCATGCTGACTCTGTGGCGGACCC
GCGCTCTTGCCGGCCCGGCGATAACGCTGGGCGTGAGGCTGTGCCCGGCGGAGTTTTTTGCGCCTGCATT
TTCCAAGGTTTACCCTGCGCTAAGGGGCGAGATTGGAGAAGCAATAAGAATGCCGGTTGGGGTTGCGATG
ATGACGACCACGACAACTGGTGTCATTATTTAAGTTGCCGAAAGAACCTGAGTGCATTTGCAACATGAGT
ATACTAGAAGAATGAGCCAAGACTTGCGAGACGCGAGTTTGCCGGTGGTGCGAACAATAGAGCGACCATG
ACCTTGAAGGTGAGACGCGCATAACCGCTAGAGTACTTTGAAGAGGAAACAGCAATAGGGTTGCTACCAG
TATAAATAGACAGGTACATACAACACTGGAAATGGTTGTCTGTTTGAGTACGCTTTCAATTCATTTGGGT
GTGCACTTTATTATGTTACAATATGGAAGGGAACTTTACACTTCTCCTATGCACATATATTAATTAAAGT
CCAATGCTAGTAGAGAAGGGGGGTAACACCCCTCCGCGCTCTTTTCCGATTTTTTTCTAAACCGTGGAAT
ATTTCGGATATCCTTTTGTTGTTTCCGGGTGTACAATATGGACTTCCTCTTTTCTGGCAACCAAACCCAT
ACATCGGGATTCCTATAATACCTTCGTTGGTCTCCCTAACATGTAGGTGGCGGAGGGGAGATATACAATA
GAACAGATACCAGACAAGACATAATGGGCTAAACAAGACTACACCAATTACACTGCCTCATTGATGGTGG
TACATAACGAACTAATACTGTAGCCCTAGACTTGATAGCCATCATCATATCGAAGTTTCACTACCCTTTT
TCCATTTGCCATCTATTGAAGTAATAATAGGCGCATGCAACTTCTTTTCTTTTTTTTTCTTTTCTCTCTC
CCCCGTTGTTGTCTCACCATATCCGCAATGACAAAAAAATGATGGAAGACACTAAAGGAAAAAATTAACG
ACAAAGACAGCACCAACAGATGTCGTTGTTCCAGAGCTGATGAGGGGTATCTCGAAGCACACGAAACTTT
TTCCTTCCTTCATTCACGCACACTACTCTCTAATGAGCAACGGTATACGGCCTTCCTTCCAGTTACTTGA
ATTTGAAATAAAAAAAAGTTTGCTGTCTTGCTATCAAGTATAAATAGACCTGCAATTATTAATCTTTTGT
TTCCTCGTCATTGTTCTCGTTCCCTTTCTTCCTTGTTTCTTTTTCTGCACAATATTTCAAGCTATACCAA
GCATACAATCAACTCCATTGCGGCCGCTAAAATCATGGCCTCAAACGATTATACCCAACAAGCAACCCAA
AGCTATGGGGCCTACCCCACCCAGCCCGGGCAGGGCTATTCCCAGCAGAGCAGTCAGCCCTACGGACAGC
AGAGTTACAGTGGTTATAGCCAGTCCACGGACACTTCAGGCTATGGCCAGAGCAGCTATTCTTCTTATGG
CCAGAGCCAGAACACAGGCTATGGAACTCAGTCAACTCCCCAGGGATATGGCTCGACTGGCGGCTATGGC
AGTAGCCAGAGCTCCCAATCGTCTTACGGGCAGCAGGGTGGAGGAATGGTGAGCGAGCTGATTAAGGAGA
ACATGCCCATGAAGCTGTACATGGAGGGCACCGTGAACAACCACCACTTCAAGTGCACATCCGAGGGCGA
AGGCAAGCCCTACGAGGGCACCCAGACCATGAGAATCAAGGTCGTCGAGGGCGGCCCTCTCCCCTTCGCC
TTCGACATCCTGGCTACCAGCTTCATGTACGGCAGCAGAACCTTCATCAAGCACCCTCCGGGCATCCCCG
ACTTCTTTAAGCAGTCCTTCCCTGAGGGCTTCACATGGGAGAGAGTCACCACATACGAAGACGGGGGCGT
GCTGACCGCTACCCAGGACACCAGCCTCCAGGACGGCTGCCTCATCTACAACGTCAAGGTTAGAGGGGTG
AACTTCCCAGCCAACGGCCCTGTGATGCAGAAGAAAACACTCGGCTGGGAGGCCTCCACCGAGACGATGT
ACCCCGCTGACGGCGGCCTGGAAGGCGCATGTGACATGGCCCTGAAGCTCGTGGGCGGGGGCCACCTGAT
CTGCAACCTTGAGACCACATACAGATCCAAGAAACCCGCTACGAACCTCAAGATGCCCGGCGTCTACAAC
GTGGACCACAGACTGGAAAGAATCAAGGAGGCCGACGATGAGACCTACGTCGAGCAGCACGAGGTGGCTG
TGGCCAGATACTCTACTGGTGGCGCTGGTGATGGAGGTAAAGCGGCCACGCGTATGAGTTTGTACCGTTT
GATTTACAGCAGTCAGGGCATTCCCAATTTACAACCCCAGGATTTAAAAGATATCTTAGAATCTTCCCAA
AGAAATAATCCGGCCAATGGCATTACCGGACTGCTCTGCTACAGCAAGCCGGCTTTTCTGCAGGTATTGG
AAGGAGAGTGTGAACAGGTTAATGAAACCTACCACCGGATTGTGCAAGATGAACGCCACCACAGCCCCCA
GATCATTGAGTGTATGCCGATCAGAAGAAGAAACTTCGAGGTTTGGTCTATGCAAGCGATCACGGTGAAT
GATTTGTCAACGGAACAGGTTAAGACTTTGGTATTGAAATATTCCGGCTTCACCACCCTACGGCCCAGTG
CCATGGACCCGGAACAATGCCTAAACTTTTTGCTAGACATTGCCAAGATTTACGAGTTGTCCGATAACTT
TTTCCTCGACCTCGAATTCGATATCTAAAAGCTTATCGATACCGTCGACCTCGAGTAATGATCATCTCTG
CTTTTGTGCGCGTATGTTTATGTATGTACCTCTCTCTCTATTTCTATTTTTAAACCACCCTCTCAATAAA
ATAAAAATAATAAAGTATTTTTAAGGAAAAGACGTGTTTAAGCACTGACTTTATCTACTTTTTGTACGTT
TTCATTGATATAATGTGTTTTGTCTCTCCCTTTTCTACGAAAATTTCAAAAATTGACCAAAAAAAGGAAT
ATATATACGAAAAACTATTATATTTATATATCATAGTGTTGATAAAAAATGTTTATCCATTGGACCGTGT
ATCATATTTATCGCCGGCGAATAAATTAAGGCGCGCCAACATATCCGGAGGTACCATAAAACGGAATGAG
GAATAATCGTAATATTAGTATGTAGAAATATAGATTCCATTTTGAGGATTCCTATATCCTCGAGGAGAAC
TTCTAGTATATTCTGTATACCTAATATTATAGCCTTTATCAACAATGGAATCCCAACAATTATCTCAACA
TTCACCCATTTCTCAGTTTAAACGGCCACGCTGGCCCCCTATAGTGAGTCGTATTACAATTCACTGGCCG
TCGTTTTACAACGTCGTGACTGGGAAAACCCTGGCGTTACCCAACTTAATCGCCTTGCAGCACATCCCCC
TTTCGCCAGCTGGCGTAATAGCGAAGAGGCCCGCACCGATCGCCCTTCCCAACAGTTGCGCAGCCTGAAT
GGCGAATGG
[124 nt withheld, positions 5190-5313]
C
[91 nt withheld, positions 5315-5405]
A
[49 nt withheld, positions 5407-5455]
CCTTTGACGTTGGAGTCCACGTTCTTT
[37 nt withheld, positions 5483-5519]
ACCCTATCTCGGTCTATTCTTTTGATTTATAAGGGATTTTGCCGATTTCGGCCTATTGGTTAAAAAATGA
GCTGATTTAACAAAAATTTAACGCGAATTTTAACAAAATATTAACGCTTACAATTTCCTGATGCGGTATT
TTCTCCTTACGCATCTGTGCGGTATTTCACACCGCATAGGGTAATAACTGATATAATTAAATTGAAGCTC
TAATTTGTGAGTTTAGTATTAGGATCTCTACCCTTGGCGAAAAGTCCTCTGCCAACAATGATGATATCTG
ATCCACCACTTACAACTTCGTCGAGGGTTCTGTACTGCTGACCCAATATGCGTATATATACCAATCTAAG
TCTGTGCTCCTTCCTTCGTTCTTCCTTCTGTTCGGAGATTACCGAATCAAAAAAATTTCAAGGAAACCGA
AATCAAAAAAAAGAATAAAAAAAAAATGATGAATTGAAAAGGTGGTATGGTGCACTCTCAGTACAATCTG
CTCTGATGCCGCATAGTTAAGCCAGCCCCGACACCCGCCAACACCCGCTGACGCGCCCTGACGGGCTTGT
CTGCTCCCGGCATCCGCTTACAGACAAGCTGTGACCGTCTCCGGGAGCTGCATGTGTCAGAGGTTTTCAC
CGTCATCACCGAAACGCGCGAGACGAAAGGGCCTCGTGATACGCCTATTTTTATAGGTTAATGTCATGAT
AATAATGGTTTCTTAGACGTCACGCGCCGAGGACGTCAGGTGGCACTTTTCGGGGAAATGTGCGCGGAAC
CCCTATTTGTTTATTTTTCTAAATACATTCAAATATGTATCCGCTCATGAGACAATAACCCTGATAAATG
CTTCAATAATATTGAAAAAGGAAGAGTATGAGTATTCAACATTTCCGTGTCGCCCTTATTCCCTTTTTTG
CGGCATTTTGCCTTCCTGTTTTTGCTCACCCAGAAACGCTGGTGAAAGTAAAAGATGCTGAAGATCAGTT
GGGTGCACGAGTGGGTTACATCGAACTGGATCTCAACAGCGGTAAGATCCTTGAGAGTTTTCGCCCCGAA
GAACGTTTTCCAATGATGAGCACTTTTAAAGTTCTGCTATGTGGCGCGGTATTATCCCGTATTGACGCCG
GGCAAGAGCAACTCGGTCGCCGCATACACTATTCTCAGAATGACTTGGTTGAGTACTCACCAGTCACAGA
AAAGCATCTTACGGATGGCATGACAGTAAGAGAATTATGCAGTGCTGCCATAACCATGAGTGATAACACT
GCGGCCAACTTACTTCTGACAACGATCGGAGGACCGAAGGAGCTAACCGCTTTTTTGCACAACATGGGGG
ATCATGTAACTCGCCTTGATCGTTGGGAACCGGAGCTGAATGAAGCCATACCAAACGACGAGCGTGACAC
CACGATGCCTGTAGCAATGGCAACAACGTTGCGCAAACTATTAACTGGCGAACTACTTACTCTAGCTTCC
CGGCAACAATTAATAGACTGGATGGAGGCGGATAAAGTTGCAGGACCACTTCTGCGCTCGGCCCTTCCGG
CTGGCTGGTTTATTGCTGATAAATCTGGAGCCGGTGAGCGTGGGTCTCGCGGTATCATTGCAGCACTGGG
GCCAGATGGTAAGCCCTCCCGTATCGTAGTTATCTACACGACGGGGAGTCAGGCAACTATGGATGAACGA
AATAGACAGATCGCTGAGATAGGTGCCTCACTGATTAAGCATTGGTAACTGTCAGACCAAGTTTACTCAT
ATATACTTTAGATTGATTTAAAACTTCATTTTTAATTTAAAAGGATCTAGGTGAAGATCCTTTTTGATAA
TCTCATGACCAAAATCCCTTAACGTGAGTTTTCGTTCCACTGAGCGTCAGACCCCGTAGAAAAGATCAAA
GGATCTTCTTGAGATCCTTTTTTTCTGCGCGTAATCTGCTGCTTGCAAACAAAAAAACCACCGCTACCAG
CGGTGGTTTGTTTGCCGGATCAAGAGCTACCAACTCTTTTTCCGAAGGTAACTGGCTTCAGCAGAGCGCA
GATACCAAATACTGTTCTTCTAGTGTAGCCGTAGTTAGGCCACCACTTCAAGAACTCTGTAGCACCGCCT
ACATACCTCGCTCTGCTAATCCTGTTACCAGTGGCTGCTGCCAGTGGCGATAAGTCGTGTCTTACCGGGT
TGGACTCAAGACGATAGTTACCGGATAAGGCGCAGCGGTCGGGCTGAACGGGGGGTTCGTGCACACAGCC
CAGCTTGGAGCGAACGACCTACACCGAACTGAGATACCTACAGCGTGAGCTATGAGAAAGCGCCACGCTT
CCCGAAGGGAGAAAGGCGGACAGGTATCCGGTAAGCGGCAGGGTCGGAACAGGAGAGCGCACGAGGGAGC
TTCCAGGGGGAAACGCCTGGTATCTTTATAGTCCTGTCGGGTTTCGCCACCTCTGACTTGAGCGTCGATT
TTTGTGATGCTCGTCAGGGGGGCGGAGCCTATGGAAAAACGCCAGCAACGCGGCCTTTTTACGGTTCCTG
GCCTTTTGCTGGCCTTTTGCTCACATGTTCTTTCCTGCGTTATCCCCTGATTCTGTGGATAACCGTATTA
CCGCCTTTGAGTGAGCTGATACCGCTCGCCGCAGCCGAACGACCGAGCGCAGCGAGTCAGTGAGCGAGGA
AGCGGAAGAGCGCCCAATACGCAAACCGCCTCTCCCCGCGCGTTGGCCGATTCATTAATGCAGCTGGCAC
GACAGGTTTCCCGACTGGAAAGCGGGCAGTGA
Features (pLannotate 1.2.2; 27 found; start..end, strand, type, name):
     13..34      +  protein_bind   CAP binding site: CAP binding activates transcription in the presence of cAMP. E. coli catabolite activator protein
     49..79      +  promoter       lac promoter: promoter for the E. coli lac operon
     87..103     +  protein_bind   lac operator: The lac repressor binds to the lac operator to inhibit transcription in E. coli. This inhibition can be relieved by adding lactose or isopropyl-β-D-thiogalactopyranoside (IPTG). lac repressor encoded by lacI
    148..166     +  promoter       T3 promoter: promoter for bacteriophage T3 RNA polymerase
    252..368     -  CDS            YD34A_YEAST (fragment): Protein predicted: Swiss-Prot protein existence level 4. From Saccharomyces cerevisiae (strain ATCC 204508 / S288c) (Baker's yeast).
    374..407     +  protein_bind   lox71: Left element (LE) mutant of loxP (Araki et al., 2010). Cre-mediated recombination occurs in the 8-bp core sequence (GCATACAT). Cre recombinase
    459..656     -  terminator     TEF terminator: Ashbya gossypii TEF terminator
    665..1036    -  CDS            ble: BLE_STRHI - Experimental evidence at protein level: Swiss-Prot protein existence level 1. Binding protein with a strong affinity to the bleomycin family of antibiotics. From Streptoalloteichus hindustanus.
   1037..1380    -  promoter       TEF promoter: Ashbya gossypii TEF promoter
   1435..1468    +  protein_bind   lox66: Right element (RE) mutant of loxP (Araki et al., 2010). Cre-mediated recombination occurs in the 8-bp core sequence (GCATACAT). Cre recombinase
   1547..1885    +  CDS            YO085_YEAST: Protein predicted: Swiss-Prot protein existence level 4. From Saccharomyces cerevisiae (strain ATCC 204508 / S288c) (Baker's yeast).
   2250..2954    +  promoter       ADH1 promoter: S. cerevisiae ADH1; promoter for alcohol dehydrogenase 1
   2975..3226    +  CDS            Fus (fragment): FUS_MOUSE - Experimental evidence at protein level: Swiss-Prot protein existence level 1. DNA/RNA-binding protein that plays a role in various cellular processes such as transcription regulation, RNA splicing, RNA transport, DNA repair and damage response. Binds to nascent pre-mRNAs and acts as a molecular mediator between RNA polymerase II and U1 small nuclear ribonucleoprotein thereby coupling transcription and splicing. Binds also its own pre-mRNA and autoregulates its expression; this autoregulation mechanism is mediated by non-sense-mediated decay. Plays a role in DNA repair mechanisms by
   3266..3961    +  CDS            FusionRed: FusionRed is a basic (constitutively fluorescent) red fluorescent protein published in 2012, derived from Entacmaea quadricolor. It has low acid sensitivity.
   4841..4975    -  CDS            YE11_YEAST (fragment): Experimental evidence at transcript level: Swiss-Prot protein existence level 2. From Saccharomyces cerevisiae (strain ATCC 204508 / S288c) (Baker's yeast).
   5008..5026    -  promoter       T7 promoter: promoter for bacteriophage T7 RNA polymerase
   5029..5186    +  CDS            lacZα (fragment): LacZα fragment of β-galactosidase; lacZ fragment
   5190..5618    +  rep_origin     f1 ori (sequence partly withheld): f1 bacteriophage origin of replication; arrow indicates direction of (+) strand synthesis
   5646..5697    -  misc_feature   bom (fragment): basis of mobility region from pBR322
   5753..5845    -  CDS            URA3 (fragment): PYRF_YEAST - Experimental evidence at protein level: Swiss-Prot protein existence level 1. From Saccharomyces cerevisiae (strain ATCC 204508 / S288c) (Baker's yeast).
   5845..5977    -  promoter       URA3 promoter (fragment): S. cerevisiae URA3
   5985..6034    -  misc_feature   bom (fragment): basis of mobility region from pBR322
   6136..6171    -  CDS            rop (fragment): Rop protein, which maintains plasmids at low copy number; rop
   6282..6386    +  promoter       AmpR promoter: bla
   6387..7247    +  CDS            AmpR: β-lactamase; bla; confers resistance to ampicillin, carbenicillin, and related antibiotics
   7418..8006    +  rep_origin     ori: high-copy-number ColE1/pMB1/pBR322/pUC origin of replication
   8189..8281    +  CDS            lacI (fragment): lac repressor; lacI; The lac repressor binds to the lac operator to inhibit transcription in E. coli. This inhibition can be relieved by adding lactose or isopropyl-β-D-thiogalactopyranoside (IPTG).
