>Addgene plasmid #131773 | EZ-L767 | addgene full sequence | sequence record 257193 | Addgene NGS Result
TAACACCCCTCCGCGCTCTTTTCCGATTTTTTTCTAAACCGTGGAATATTTCGGATATCCTTTTGTTGTT
TCCGGGTGTACAATATGGACTTCCTCTTTTCTGGCAACCAAACCCATACATCGGGATTCCTATAATACCT
TCGTTGGTCTCCCTAACATGTAGGTGGCGGAGGGGAGATATACAATAGAACAGATACCAGACAAGACATA
ATGGGCTAAACAAGACTACACCAATTACACTGCCTCATTGATGGTGGTACATAACGAACTAATACTGTAG
CCCTAGACTTGATAGCCATCATCATATCGAAGTTTCACTACCCTTTTTCCATTTGCCATCTATTGAAGTA
ATAATAGGCGCATGCAACTTCTTTTCTTTTTTTTTCTTTTCTCTCTCCCCCGTTGTTGTCTCACCATATC
CGCAATGACAAAAAAATGATGGAAGACACTAAAGGAAAAAATTAACGACAAAGACAGCACCAACAGATGT
CGTTGTTCCAGAGCTGATGAGGGGTATCTCGAAGCACACGAAACTTTTTCCTTCCTTCATTCACGCACAC
TACTCTCTAATGAGCAACGGTATACGGCCTTCCTTCCAGTTACTTGAATTTGAAATAAAAAAAAGTTTGC
TGTCTTGCTATCAAGTATAAATAGACCTGCAATTATTAATCTTTTGTTTCCTCGTCATTGTTCTCGTTCC
CTTTCTTCCTTGTTTCTTTTTCTGCACAATATTTCAAGCTATACCAAGCATACAATCAACTCCATTGCGG
CCGCTAAAATCATGGCCTCAAACGATTATACCCAACAAGCAACCCAAAGCTATGGGGCCTACCCCACCCA
GCCCGGGCAGGGCTATTCCCAGCAGAGCAGTCAGCCCTACGGACAGCAGAGTTACAGTGGTTATAGCCAG
TCCACGGACACTTCAGGCTATGGCCAGAGCAGCTATTCTTCTTATGGCCAGAGCCAGAACACAGGCTATG
GAACTCAGTCAACTCCCCAGGGATATGGCTCGACTGGCGGCTATGGCAGTAGCCAGAGCTCCCAATCGTC
TTACGGGCAGCAGGGTGGAGGAATGGTGAGCGAGCTGATTAAGGAGAACATGCCCATGAAGCTGTACATG
GAGGGCACCGTGAACAACCACCACTTCAAGTGCACATCCGAGGGCGAAGGCAAGCCCTACGAGGGCACCC
AGACCATGAGAATCAAGGTCGTCGAGGGCGGCCCTCTCCCCTTCGCCTTCGACATCCTGGCTACCAGCTT
CATGTACGGCAGCAGAACCTTCATCAAGCACCCTCCGGGCATCCCCGACTTCTTTAAGCAGTCCTTCCCT
GAGGGCTTCACATGGGAGAGAGTCACCACATACGAAGACGGGGGCGTGCTGACCGCTACCCAGGACACCA
GCCTCCAGGACGGCTGCCTCATCTACAACGTCAAGGTTAGAGGGGTGAACTTCCCAGCCAACGGCCCTGT
GATGCAGAAGAAAACACTCGGCTGGGAGGCCTCCACCGAGACGATGTACCCCGCTGACGGCGGCCTGGAA
GGCGCATGTGACATGGCCCTGAAGCTCGTGGGCGGGGGCCACCTGATCTGCAACCTTGAGACCACATACA
GATCCAAGAAACCCGCTACGAACCTCAAGATGCCCGGCGTCTACAACGTGGACCACAGACTGGAAAGAAT
CAAGGAGGCCGACGATGAGACCTACGTCGAGCAGCACGAGGTGGCTGTGGCCAGATACTCTACTGGTGGC
GCTGGTGATGGAGGTAAAGCGGCCACGCGTATGAGTTTGTACCGTTTGATTTACAGCAGTCAGGGCATTC
CCAATTTACAACCCCAGGATTTAAAAGATATCTTAGAATCTTCCCAAAGAAATAATCCGGCCAATGGCAT
TACCGGACTGCTCTGCTACAGCAAGCCGGCTTTTCTGCAGGTATTGGAAGGAGAGTGTGAACAGGTTAAT
GAAACCTACCACCGGATTGTGCAAGATGAACGCCACCACAGCCCCCAGATCATTGAGTGTATGCCGATCA
GAAGAAGAAACTTCGAGGTTTGGTCTATGCAAGCGATCACGGTGAATGATTTGTCAACGGAACAGGTTAA
GACTTTGGTATTGAAATATTCCGGCTTCACCACCCTACGGCCCAGTGCCATGGACCCGGAACAATGCCTA
AACTTTTTGCTAGACATTGCCAAGATTTACGAGTTGTCCGATAACTTTTTCCTCGACCTCGAATTCGATA
TCTAAAAGCTTATCGATACCGTCGACCTCGAGTAATGATCATCTCTGCTTTTGTGCGCGTATGTTTATGT
ATGTACCTCTCTCTCTATTTCTATTTTTAAACCACCCTCTCAATAAAATAAAAATAATAAAGTATTTTTA
AGGAAAAGACGTGTTTAAGCACTGACTTTATCTACTTTTTGTACGTTTTCATTGATATAATGTGTTTTGT
CTCTCCCTTTTCTACGAAAATTTCAAAAATTGACCAAAAAAAGGAATATATATACGAAAAACTATTATAT
TTATATATCATAGTGTTGATAAAAAATGTTTATCCATTGGACCGTGTATCATATTTATCGCCGGCGAATA
AATTAAGGCGCGCCAACATATCCGGAGGTACCATAAAACGGAATGAGGAATAATCGTAATATTAGTATGT
AGAAATATAGATTCCATTTTGAGGATTCCTATATCCTCGAGGAGAACTTCTAGTATATTCTGTATACCTA
ATATTATAGCCTTTATCAACAATGGAATCCCAACAATTATCTCAACATTCACCCATTTCTCAGTTTAAAC
GGCCACGCTGGCCCCCTATAGTGAGTCGTATTACAATTCACTGGCCGTCGTTTTACAACGTCGTGACTGG
GAAAACCCTGGCGTTACCCAACTTAATCGCCTTGCAGCACATCCCCCTTTCGCCAGCTGGCGTAATAGCG
AAGAGGCCCGCACCGATCGCCCTTCCCAACAGTTGCGCAGCCTGAATGGCGAATGG
[124 nt withheld, positions 2997-3120]
C
[91 nt withheld, positions 3122-3212]
A
[49 nt withheld, positions 3214-3262]
CCTTTGACGTTGGAGTCCACGTTCTTT
[37 nt withheld, positions 3290-3326]
ACCCTATCTCGGTCTATTCTTTTGATTTATAAGGGATTTTGCCGATTTCGGCCTATTGGTTAAAAAATGA
GCTGATTTAACAAAAATTTAACGCGAATTTTAACAAAATATTAACGCTTACAATTTCCTGATGCGGTATT
TTCTCCTTACGCATCTGTGCGGTATTTCACACCGCATAGGGTAATAACTGATATAATTAAATTGAAGCTC
TAATTTGTGAGTTTAGTATTAGGATCTCTACCCTTGGCGAAAAGTCCTCTGCCAACAATGATGATATCTG
ATCCACCACTTACAACTTCGTCGAGGGTTCTGTACTGCTGACCCAATATGCGTATATATACCAATCTAAG
TCTGTGCTCCTTCCTTCGTTCTTCCTTCTGTTCGGAGATTACCGAATCAAAAAAATTTCAAGGAAACCGA
AATCAAAAAAAAGAATAAAAAAAAAATGATGAATTGAAAAGGTGGTATGGTGCACTCTCAGTACAATCTG
CTCTGATGCCGCATAGTTAAGCCAGCCCCGACACCCGCCAACACCCGCTGACGCGCCCTGACGGGCTTGT
CTGCTCCCGGCATCCGCTTACAGACAAGCTGTGACCGTCTCCGGGAGCTGCATGTGTCAGAGGTTTTCAC
CGTCATCACCGAAACGCGCGAGACGAAAGGGCCTCGTGATACGCCTATTTTTATAGGTTAATGTCATGAT
AATAATGGTTTCTTAGACGTCACGCGCCGAGGACGTCAGGTGGCACTTTTCGGGGAAATGTGCGCGGAAC
CCCTATTTGTTTATTTTTCTAAATACATTCAAATATGTATCCGCTCATGAGACAATAACCCTGATAAATG
CTTCAATAATATTGAAAAAGGAAGAGTATGAGTATTCAACATTTCCGTGTCGCCCTTATTCCCTTTTTTG
CGGCATTTTGCCTTCCTGTTTTTGCTCACCCAGAAACGCTGGTGAAAGTAAAAGATGCTGAAGATCAGTT
GGGTGCACGAGTGGGTTACATCGAACTGGATCTCAACAGCGGTAAGATCCTTGAGAGTTTTCGCCCCGAA
GAACGTTTTCCAATGATGAGCACTTTTAAAGTTCTGCTATGTGGCGCGGTATTATCCCGTATTGACGCCG
GGCAAGAGCAACTCGGTCGCCGCATACACTATTCTCAGAATGACTTGGTTGAGTACTCACCAGTCACAGA
AAAGCATCTTACGGATGGCATGACAGTAAGAGAATTATGCAGTGCTGCCATAACCATGAGTGATAACACT
GCGGCCAACTTACTTCTGACAACGATCGGAGGACCGAAGGAGCTAACCGCTTTTTTGCACAACATGGGGG
ATCATGTAACTCGCCTTGATCGTTGGGAACCGGAGCTGAATGAAGCCATACCAAACGACGAGCGTGACAC
CACGATGCCTGTAGCAATGGCAACAACGTTGCGCAAACTATTAACTGGCGAACTACTTACTCTAGCTTCC
CGGCAACAATTAATAGACTGGATGGAGGCGGATAAAGTTGCAGGACCACTTCTGCGCTCGGCCCTTCCGG
CTGGCTGGTTTATTGCTGATAAATCTGGAGCCGGTGAGCGTGGGTCTCGCGGTATCATTGCAGCACTGGG
GCCAGATGGTAAGCCCTCCCGTATCGTAGTTATCTACACGACGGGGAGTCAGGCAACTATGGATGAACGA
AATAGACAGATCGCTGAGATAGGTGCCTCACTGATTAAGCATTGGTAACTGTCAGACCAAGTTTACTCAT
ATATACTTTAGATTGATTTAAAACTTCATTTTTAATTTAAAAGGATCTAGGTGAAGATCCTTTTTGATAA
TCTCATGACCAAAATCCCTTAACGTGAGTTTTCGTTCCACTGAGCGTCAGACCCCGTAGAAAAGATCAAA
GGATCTTCTTGAGATCCTTTTTTTCTGCGCGTAATCTGCTGCTTGCAAACAAAAAAACCACCGCTACCAG
CGGTGGTTTGTTTGCCGGATCAAGAGCTACCAACTCTTTTTCCGAAGGTAACTGGCTTCAGCAGAGCGCA
GATACCAAATACTGTTCTTCTAGTGTAGCCGTAGTTAGGCCACCACTTCAAGAACTCTGTAGCACCGCCT
ACATACCTCGCTCTGCTAATCCTGTTACCAGTGGCTGCTGCCAGTGGCGATAAGTCGTGTCTTACCGGGT
TGGACTCAAGACGATAGTTACCGGATAAGGCGCAGCGGTCGGGCTGAACGGGGGGTTCGTGCACACAGCC
CAGCTTGGAGCGAACGACCTACACCGAACTGAGATACCTACAGCGTGAGCTATGAGAAAGCGCCACGCTT
CCCGAAGGGAGAAAGGCGGACAGGTATCCGGTAAGCGGCAGGGTCGGAACAGGAGAGCGCACGAGGGAGC
TTCCAGGGGGAAACGCCTGGTATCTTTATAGTCCTGTCGGGTTTCGCCACCTCTGACTTGAGCGTCGATT
TTTGTGATGCTCGTCAGGGGGGCGGAGCCTATGGAAAAACGCCAGCAACGCGGCCTTTTTACGGTTCCTG
GCCTTTTGCTGGCCTTTTGCTCACATGTTCTTTCCTGCGTTATCCCCTGATTCTGTGGATAACCGTATTA
CCGCCTTTGAGTGAGCTGATACCGCTCGCCGCAGCCGAACGACCGAGCGCAGCGAGTCAGTGAGCGAGGA
AGCGGAAGAGCGCCCAATACGCAAACCGCCTCTCCCCGCGCGTTGGCCGATTCATTAATGCAGCTGGCAC
GACAGGTTTCCCGACTGGAAAGCGGGCAGTGAGCGCAACGCAATTAATGTGAGTTAGCTCACTCATTAGG
CACCCCAGGCTTTACACTTTATGCTTCCGGCTCGTATGTTGTGTGGAATTGTGAGCGGATAACAATTTCA
CACAGGAAACAGCTATGACCATGATTACGCCAAGCTCGGAATTAACCCTCACTAAAGGGAACAAAAGCTG
GGCCGGCCATTTAAATGTTTAAACAACCTGTTGGAATAGAAATCAACTATCATCTACTAACTAGTATTTA
CATTACTAGTATATTATCATATACGGTGTTAGAAGATGACGCAAATGATGAGAAATAGTCATCTAAATTA
GTGGAAGCTGAAACGCAAGGATTGATAATGTAATAGGATCAATGAATATAAACATTACCGTTCGTATAGC
ATACATTATACGAAGTTATATTAAGGGTTCTCGAGAGCTCGGGATGGCGGCGTTAGTATCGAATCGACAG
CAGTATAGCGACCAGCATTCACATACGATTGACGCATGATATTACTTTCTGCGCACTTAACTTCGCATCT
GGGCAGATGATGTCGAGGCGAAAAAAATATAAATCACGCTAACATTTGATTAAAATAGAACAACTACAAT
ATAAAAAAACTATACAAATGTCAAGTTCTTGAAAACAAGAATCTTTTTATTGTCAGTACTGATCAGTCCT
GCTCCTCGGCCACGAAGTGCACGCAGTTGCCGGCCGGGTCGCGCAGGGCGAACTCCCGCCCCCACGGCTG
CTCGCCGATCTCGGTCATGGCCGGCCCGGAGGCGTCCCGGAAGTTCGTGGACACGACCTCCGACCACTCG
GCGTACAGCTCGTCCAGGCCGCGCACCCACACCCAGGCCAGGGTGTTGTCCGGCACCACCTGGTCCTGGA
CCGCGCTGATGAACAGGGTCACGTCGTCCCGGACCACACCGGCGAAGTCGTCCTCCACGAAGTCCCGGGA
GAACCCGAGCCGGTCGGTCCAGAACTCGACCGCTCCGGCGACGTCGCGCGCGGTGAGCACCGGAACGGCG
CTGGTCAACTTGGCCATGGTTGTTTATGTTCGGATGTGATGTGAGAACTGTATCCTAGCAAGATTTTAAA
AGGAAGTATATGAAAGAAGAACCTCAGTGGCAAATCCTAACCTTTTATATTTCTCTACAGGGGCGCGGCG
TGGGGACAATTCAACGCGTCTGTGAGGGGAGCGTTTCCCTGCTCGCAGGTCTGCAGCGAGGAGCCGTAAT
TTTTGCTTCGCGCCGTGCGGCCATCAAAATGTATGGATGCAAATGATTATACATGGGGATGTATGGGCTA
AATGTACGGGCGACAGTCACATCATGCCCCTGAGCTGCGCACGTCAAGACTGTCAAGGAGGGTATTCTGG
GCCTCCATGTCGCTGGCCGGGTGACCCGGCGGGGACGAGGCAAGCTAAACAGATCTCTAGACCTAATAAC
TTCGTATAGCATACATTATACGAACGGTACCCGGGAAACAGCTGCGCCGGGAAACAGCTGGCCGGGATCG
AAGAAATGATGGTAAATGAAATAGGAAATCAAGGAGCATGAAGGCAAAAGACAAATATAAGGGTCGAACG
AAAAATAAAGTGAAAAGTGTTGATATGATGTATTTGGCTTTGCGGCGCCGAAAAAACGAGTTTACGCAAT
TGCACAATCATGCTGACTCTGTGGCGGACCCGCGCTCTTGCCGGCCCGGCGATAACGCTGGGCGTGAGGC
TGTGCCCGGCGGAGTTTTTTGCGCCTGCATTTTCCAAGGTTTACCCTGCGCTAAGGGGCGAGATTGGAGA
AGCAATAAGAATGCCGGTTGGGGTTGCGATGATGACGACCACGACAACTGGTGTCATTATTTAAGTTGCC
GAAAGAACCTGAGTGCATTTGCAACATGAGTATACTAGAAGAATGAGCCAAGACTTGCGAGACGCGAGTT
TGCCGGTGGTGCGAACAATAGAGCGACCATGACCTTGAAGGTGAGACGCGCATAACCGCTAGAGTACTTT
GAAGAGGAAACAGCAATAGGGTTGCTACCAGTATAAATAGACAGGTACATACAACACTGGAAATGGTTGT
CTGTTTGAGTACGCTTTCAATTCATTTGGGTGTGCACTTTATTATGTTACAATATGGAAGGGAACTTTAC
ACTTCTCCTATGCACATATATTAATTAAAGTCCAATGCTAGTAGAGAAGGGGGG
Features (pLannotate 1.2.2; 27 found; start..end, strand, type, name):
     57..761     +  promoter       ADH1 promoter: S. cerevisiae ADH1; promoter for alcohol dehydrogenase 1
    782..1033    +  CDS            Fus (fragment): FUS_MOUSE - Experimental evidence at protein level: Swiss-Prot protein existence level 1. DNA/RNA-binding protein that plays a role in various cellular processes such as transcription regulation, RNA splicing, RNA transport, DNA repair and damage response. Binds to nascent pre-mRNAs and acts as a molecular mediator between RNA polymerase II and U1 small nuclear ribonucleoprotein thereby coupling transcription and splicing. Binds also its own pre-mRNA and autoregulates its expression; this autoregulation mechanism is mediated by non-sense-mediated decay. Plays a role in DNA repair mechanisms by
   1073..1768    +  CDS            FusionRed: FusionRed is a basic (constitutively fluorescent) red fluorescent protein published in 2012, derived from Entacmaea quadricolor. It has low acid sensitivity.
   2648..2782    -  CDS            YE11_YEAST (fragment): Experimental evidence at transcript level: Swiss-Prot protein existence level 2. From Saccharomyces cerevisiae (strain ATCC 204508 / S288c) (Baker's yeast).
   2815..2833    -  promoter       T7 promoter: promoter for bacteriophage T7 RNA polymerase
   2836..2993    +  CDS            lacZα (fragment): LacZα fragment of β-galactosidase; lacZ fragment
   2997..3425    +  rep_origin     f1 ori (sequence partly withheld): f1 bacteriophage origin of replication; arrow indicates direction of (+) strand synthesis
   3453..3504    -  misc_feature   bom (fragment): basis of mobility region from pBR322
   3560..3652    -  CDS            URA3 (fragment): PYRF_YEAST - Experimental evidence at protein level: Swiss-Prot protein existence level 1. From Saccharomyces cerevisiae (strain ATCC 204508 / S288c) (Baker's yeast).
   3652..3784    -  promoter       URA3 promoter (fragment): S. cerevisiae URA3
   3792..3841    -  misc_feature   bom (fragment): basis of mobility region from pBR322
   3943..3978    -  CDS            rop (fragment): Rop protein, which maintains plasmids at low copy number; rop
   4089..4193    +  promoter       AmpR promoter: bla
   4194..5054    +  CDS            AmpR: β-lactamase; bla; confers resistance to ampicillin, carbenicillin, and related antibiotics
   5225..5813    +  rep_origin     ori: high-copy-number ColE1/pMB1/pBR322/pUC origin of replication
   5996..6088    +  CDS            lacI (fragment): lac repressor; lacI; The lac repressor binds to the lac operator to inhibit transcription in E. coli. This inhibition can be relieved by adding lactose or isopropyl-β-D-thiogalactopyranoside (IPTG).
   6101..6122    +  protein_bind   CAP binding site: CAP binding activates transcription in the presence of cAMP. E. coli catabolite activator protein
   6137..6167    +  promoter       lac promoter: promoter for the E. coli lac operon
   6175..6191    +  protein_bind   lac operator: The lac repressor binds to the lac operator to inhibit transcription in E. coli. This inhibition can be relieved by adding lactose or isopropyl-β-D-thiogalactopyranoside (IPTG). lac repressor encoded by lacI
   6236..6254    +  promoter       T3 promoter: promoter for bacteriophage T3 RNA polymerase
   6340..6456    -  CDS            YD34A_YEAST (fragment): Protein predicted: Swiss-Prot protein existence level 4. From Saccharomyces cerevisiae (strain ATCC 204508 / S288c) (Baker's yeast).
   6462..6495    +  protein_bind   lox71: Left element (LE) mutant of loxP (Araki et al., 2010). Cre-mediated recombination occurs in the 8-bp core sequence (GCATACAT). Cre recombinase
   6547..6743    -  terminator     TEF terminator: Ashbya gossypii TEF terminator
   6752..7123    -  CDS            ble: BLE_STRHI - Experimental evidence at protein level: Swiss-Prot protein existence level 1. Binding protein with a strong affinity to the bleomycin family of antibiotics. From Streptoalloteichus hindustanus.
   7124..7467    -  promoter       TEF promoter: Ashbya gossypii TEF promoter
   7522..7555    +  protein_bind   lox66: Right element (RE) mutant of loxP (Araki et al., 2010). Cre-mediated recombination occurs in the 8-bp core sequence (GCATACAT). Cre recombinase
   7634..7972    +  CDS            YO085_YEAST: Protein predicted: Swiss-Prot protein existence level 4. From Saccharomyces cerevisiae (strain ATCC 204508 / S288c) (Baker's yeast).
