[The description below was written by a language model from this plasmid's Addgene catalogue record and pLannotate feature annotations shown in this document.]
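Description:
EZ-L767 is an 8.3 kb yeast integrating expression plasmid designed for insertion into the δ-sites of Saccharomyces cerevisiae, the repeated Ty-element LTR sequences that allow multicopy chromosomal integration. It carries no yeast replication origin in the annotated features. In E. coli it is maintained through a high-copy ColE1/pUC-type origin with ampicillin resistance (AmpR), and the backbone also retains an f1 origin, lac promoter/operator and lacZα remnants, T3 and T7 promoters, and only fragments of URA3 and its promoter. Short fragments matching yeast open reading frames flank the cargo and may correspond to the integration homology, although the record does not label them as such. Yeast selection is by zeocin, using a ble gene under the Ashbya gossypii TEF promoter and terminator. This marker is bracketed by lox71 and lox66 sites, so Cre recombinase can excise it and leave a poorly recombining double-mutant lox site, which allows the marker to be reused.

The payload is a synthetic fusion driven by the constitutive S. cerevisiae ADH1 promoter and, according to the catalogue name, terminated by the ACT1 terminator. It joins a short FUS fragment ("sFUS") to the red fluorescent protein FusionRed, followed by PixD, a blue-light-sensing photoreceptor domain. PixD and the terminator are named in the record but were not detected by the automated annotation, and presumably lie in the unannotated stretch downstream of FusionRed. The depositor and sequencing-derived records carry the same features and differ by one nucleotide in length. The associated publication concerns light-based control of metabolic flux through assembly of synthetic organelles, consistent with use of this fusion as a fluorescently trackable, light-responsive clustering component in yeast.
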