Addgene plasmid #131773: EZ-L767
Purpose: PADH1_sFUS_Fusion Red_PixD_TACT1
Depositing lab: Jared Toettcher. Depositing organization: Princeton University. Publication: Light-based control of metabolic flux through assembly of synthetic organelles. Zhao EM, Suek N, Wilson MZ, Dine E, Pannucci NL, Gitai Z, Avalos JL, Toettcher JE. Nat Chem Biol. 2019 Jun;15(6):589-597. doi: 10.1038/s41589-019-0284-8. Epub 2019 May 13. PubMed 31086330.
Backbone
  Vector backbone: Yeast Expression
  Total vector size (bp): 8281
  Vector type: Yeast Expression ; Integration into δ-sites
  Selectable markers: Zeocin
Growth in bacteria
  Bacterial resistance: Ampicillin, 100 μg/mL
  Growth temperature: 37°C
  Growth strain: DH5alpha
  Copy number: Unknown
Gene/Insert
  Gene/Insert name: PADH1_sFUS_Fusion Red_PixD_TACT1
  Species: Synthetic
  Insert size (bp): 1449
  Promoter: PADH1
  Cloning method: Gibson Cloning
  Sequencing primers: 5′ n/a
Terms and licenses: Academic/Nonprofit Terms; Industry Terms: Not Available to Industry
How to cite: EZ-L767 was a gift from Jared Toettcher (Addgene plasmid # 131773 ; http://n2t.net/addgene:131773 ; RRID:Addgene_131773)
